>Addgene plasmid #143032 | TFORF0503 | addgene full sequence | sequence record 398554 | Addgene NGS Result
TTAATGTAGTCTTATGCAATACTCTTGTAGTCTTGCAACATGGTAACGATGAGTTAGCAACATGCCTTAC
AAGGAGAGAAAAAGCACCGTGCATGCCGATTGGTGGAAGTAAGGTGGTACGATCGTGCCTTATTAGGAAG
GCAACAGACGGGTCTGACATGGATTGGACGAACCACTGAATTGCCGCATTGCAGAGATATTGTATTTAAG
TGCCTAGCTCGATACATAAACGGGTCTCTCTGGTTAGACCAGATCTGAGCCTGGGAGCTCTCTGGCTAAC
TAGGGAACCCACTGCTTAAGCCTCAATAAAGCTTGCCTTGAGTGCTTCAAGTAGTGTGTGCCCGTCTGTT
GTGTGACTCTGGTAACTAGAGATCCCTCAGACCCTTTTAGTCAGTGTGGAAAATCTCTAGCAGTGGCGCC
CGAACAGGGACTTGAAAGCGAAAGGGAAACCAGAGGAGCTCTCTCGACGCAGGACTCGGCTTGCTGAAGC
GCGCACGGCAAGAGGCGAGGGGCGGCGACTGGTGAGTACGCCAAAAATTTTGACTAGCGGAGGCTAGAAG
GAGAGAGATGGGTGCGAGAGCGTCAGTATTAAGCGGGGGAGAATTAGATCGCGATGGGAAAAAATTCGGT
TAAGGCCAGGGGGAAAGAAAAAATATAAATTAAAACATATAGTATGGGCAAGCAGGGAGCTAGAACGATT
CGCAGTTAATCCTGGCCTGTTAGAAACATCAGAAGGCTGTAGACAAATACTGGGACAGCTACAACCATCC
CTTCAGACAGGATCAGAAGAACTTAGATCATTATATAATACAGTAGCAACCCTCTATTGTGTGCATCAAA
GGATAGAGATAAAAGACACCAAGGAAGCTTTAGACAAGATAGAGGAAGAGCAAAACAAAAGTAAGACCAC
CGCACAGCAAGCGGCCGCTGATCTTCAGACCTGGAGGAGGAGATATGAGGGACAATTGGAGAAGTGAATT
ATATAAATATAAAGTAGTAAAAATTGAACCATTAGGAGTAGCACCCACCAAGGCAAAGAGAAGAGTGGTG
CAGAGAGAAAAAAGAGCAGTGGGAATAGGAGCTTTGTTCCTTGGGTTCTTGGGAGCAGCAGGAAGCACTA
TGGGCGCAGCGTCAATGACGCTGACGGTACAGGCCAGACAATTATTGTCTGGTATAGTGCAGCAGCAGAA
CAATTTGCTGAGGGCTATTGAGGCGCAACAGCATCTGTTGCAACTCACAGTCTGGGGCATCAAGCAGCTC
CAGGCAAGAATCCTGGCTGTGGAAAGATACCTAAAGGATCAACAGCTCCTGGGGATTTGGGGTTGCTCTG
GAAAACTCATTTGCACCACTGCTGTGCCTTGGAATGCTAGTTGGAGTAATAAATCTCTGGAACAGATTTG
GAATCACACGACCTGGATGGAGTGGGACAGAGAAATTAACAATTACACAAGCTTAATACACTCCTTAATT
GAAGAATCGCAAAACCAGCAAGAAAAGAATGAACAAGAATTATTGGAATTAGATAAATGGGCAAGTTTGT
GGAATTGGTTTAACATAACAAATTGGCTGTGGTATATAAAATTATTCATAATGATAGTAGGAGGCTTGGT
AGGTTTAAGAATAGTTTTTGCTGTACTTTCTATAGTGAATAGAGTTAGGCAGGGATATTCACCATTATCG
TTTCAGACCCACCTCCCAACCCCGAGGGGACCCATGCATTGCATCTCAATTAGTCAGCAACCAGGTGTGG
AAAGTCCCCAGGCTCCCCAGCAGGCAGAAGTATGCAAAGCATGCGTCTCAATTAGTCAGCAACCATAGTC
CCGCCCCTAACTCCGCCCATCCCGCCCCTAACTCCGCCCAGTTCCGCCCATTCTCCGCCCCATGGCTGAC
TAATTTTTTTTATTTATGCAGAGGCCGAGGCCGCCTCGGCCTCTGAGCTATTCCAGAAGTAGTGAGGAGG
CTTTTTTGGAGGCCTAGGCTTTTGCAAAAAGCTTTCTAGAGGTACCACCGGAGCTTACCATGACCGAGTA
CAAGCCCACGGTGCGCCTCGCCACCCGCGACGACGTCCCCAGGGCCGTACGCACCCTCGCCGCCGCGTTC
GCCGACTACCCCGCCACGCGCCACACCGTCGATCCGGACCGCCACATCGAGCGGGTCACCGAGCTGCAAG
AACTCTTCCTCACGCGCGTCGGGCTCGACATCGGCAAGGTGTGGGTCGCGGACGACGGCGCCGCCGTGGC
GGTCTGGACCACGCCGGAGAGCGTCGAAGCGGGGGCGGTGTTCGCCGAGATCGGCCCGCGCATGGCCGAG
TTGAGCGGTTCCCGGCTGGCCGCGCAGCAACAGATGGAAGGCCTCCTGGCGCCGCACCGGCCCAAGGAGC
CCGCGTGGTTCCTGGCCACCGTCGGCGTCTCGCCCGACCACCAGGGCAAGGGTCTGGGCAGCGCCGTCGT
GCTCCCCGGAGTGGAGGCGGCCGAGCGCGCCGGGGTGCCCGCCTTCCTGGAGACCTCCGCGCCCCGCAAC
CTCCCCTTCTACGAGCGGCTCGGCTTCACCGTCACCGCCGACGTCGAGGTGCCCGAAGGACCGCGCACCT
GGTGCATGACCCGCAAGCCCGGTGCCAGTTAACGAATTCTAGATCTTGAGACAAATGGCAGTATTCATCC
ACAATTTTAAAAGAAAAGGGGGGATTGGGGGGTACAGTGCAGGGGAAAGAATAGTAGACATAATAGCAAC
AGACATACAAACTAAAGAATTACAAAAACAAATTACAAAAATTCAAAATTTTCGGGTTTATTACAGGGAC
AGCAGAGATCCACTTTGGCGCCGGCTCGAGGCCTGCAGGTGCAAAGATGGATAAAGTTTTAAACAGAGAG
GAATCTTTGCAGCTAATGGACCTTCTAGGTCTTGAAAGGAGTGGGAATTGGCTCCGGTGCCCGTCAGTGG
GCAGAGCGCACATCGCCCACAGTCCCCGAGAAGTTGGGGGGAGGGGTCGGCAATTGAACCGGTGCCTAGA
GAAGGTGGCGCGGGGTAAACTGGGAAAGTGATGTCGTGTACTGGCTCCGCCTTTTTCCCGAGGGTGGGGG
AGAACCGTATATAAGTGCAGTAGTCGCCGTGAACGTTCTTTTTCGCAACGGGTTTGCCGCCAGAACACAG
GTAAGTGCCGTGTGTGGTTCCCGCGGGCCTGGCCTCTTTACGGGTTATGGCCCTTGCGTGCCTTGAATTA
CTTCCACCTGGCTGCAGTACGTGATTCTTGATCCCGAGCTTCGGGTTGGAAGTGGGTGGGAGAGTTCGAG
GCCTTGCGCTTAAGGAGCCCCTTCGCCTCGTGCTTGAGTTGAGGCCTGGCCTGGGCGCTGGGGCCGCCGC
GTGCGAATCTGGTGGCACCTTCGCGCCTGTCTCGCTGCTTTCGATAAGTCTCTAGCCATTTAAAATTTTT
GATGACCTGCTGCGACGCTTTTTTTCTGGCAAGATAGTCTTGTAAATGCGGGCCAAGATCTGCACACTGG
TATTTCGGTTTTTGGGGCCGCGGGCGGCGACGGGGCCCGTGCGTCCCAGCGCACATGTTCGGCGAGGCGG
GGCCTGCGAGCGCGGCCACCGAGAATCGGACGGGGGTAGTCTCAAGCTGGCCGGCCTGCTCTGGTGCCTG
GCCTCGCGCCGCCGTGTATCGCCCCGCCCTGGGCGGCAAGGCTGGCCCGGTCGGCACCAGTTGCGTGAGC
GGAAAGATGGCCGCTTCCCGGCCCTGCTGCAGGGAGCTCAAAATGGAGGACGCGGCGCTCGGGAGAGCGG
GCGGGTGAGTCACCCACACAAAGGAAAAGGGCCTTTCCGTCCTCAGCCGTCGCTTCATGTGACTCCACGG
AGTACCGGGCGCCGTCCAGGCACCTCGATTAGTTCTCGAGCTTTTGGAGTACGTCGTCTTTAGGTTGGGG
GGAGGGGTTTTATGCGATGGAGTTTCCCCACACTGAGTGGGTGGAGACTGAAGTTAGGCCAGCTTGGCAC
TTGATGTAATTCTCCTTGGAATTTGCCCTTTTTGAGTTTGGATCTTGGTTCATTCTCAAGCCTCAGACAG
TGGTTCAAAGTTTTTTTCTTCCATTTCAGGTGTCGTGAGGCTAGCACCGCCACCATGGCCGAGGACCTCT
CTGCGGCCACGTCCTACACCGAAGATGATTTCTACTGCCCCGTCTGTCAGGAGGTGCTCAAAACGCCCGT
GCGGACCACGGCCTGTCAGCACGTCAATAGGAGTGAAACATCCACATCTGATAACACAGAAACTTACCAA
GAGAATACAAGTTCTTCTGGTCATCCTACTTTTAAGTGTCCCCTGTGTCAAGAATCAAATTTTACCAGAC
AGCGTTTACTGGATCACTGTAACAGTAATCACCTATTTCAGATAGTTCCTGTGACATGTCCTATTTGTGT
GTCTCTTCCTTGGGGAGATCCTAGCCAGATTACCAGAAATTTCGTTAGTCATCTAAATCAGAGACATCAA
TTTGATTATGGAGAATTTGTGAATCTTCAGCTAGATGAAGAAACCCAATACCAAACTGCTGTTGAAGAAT
CTTTTCAAGTAAACATCTAGTAATGAACTAGTCCGTAACTTGAAAGTATTTCGATTTCTTGGCTTTATAT
ATCTTGTGGAAAGGACGATCCGAACCTGTAGAACCGAAGGTTACGCGTTAAGTCGACAATCAACCTCTGG
ATTACAAAATTTGTGAAAGATTGACTGGTATTCTTAACTATGTTGCTCCTTTTACGCTATGTGGATACGC
TGCTTTAATGCCTTTGTATCATGCTATTGCTTCCCGTATGGCTTTCATTTTCTCCTCCTTGTATAAATCC
TGGTTGCTGTCTCTTTATGAGGAGTTGTGGCCCGTTGTCAGGCAACGTGGCGTGGTGTGCACTGTGTTTG
CTGACGCAACCCCCACTGGTTGGGGCATTGCCACCACCTGTCAGCTCCTTTCCGGGACTTTCGCTTTCCC
CCTCCCTATTGCCACGGCGGAACTCATCGCCGCCTGCCTTGCCCGCTGCTGGACAGGGGCTCGGCTGTTG
GGCACTGACAATTCCGTGGTGTTGTCGGGGAAATCATCGTCCTTTCCTTGGCTGCTCGCCTGTGTTGCCA
CCTGGATTCTGCGCGGGACGTCCTTCTGCTACGTCCCTTCGGCCCTCAATCCAGCGGACCTTCCTTCCCG
CGGCCTGCTGCCGGCTCTGCGGCCTCTTCCGCGTCTTCGCCTTCGCCCTCAGACGAGTCGGATCTCCCTT
TGGGCCGCCTCCCCGCGTCGACTTTAAGACCAATGACTTACAAGGCAGCTGTAGATCTTAGCCACTTTTT
AAAAGAAAAGGGGGGACTGGAAGGGCTAATTCACTCCCAACGAAGACAAGATCTGCTTTTTGCTTGTACT
GGGTCTCTCTGGTTAGACCAGATCTGAGCCTGGGAGCTCTCTGGCTAACTAGGGAACCCACTGCTTAAGC
CTCAATAAAGCTTGCCTTGAGTGCTTCAAGTAGTGTGTGCCCGTCTGTTGTGTGACTCTGGTAACTAGAG
ATCCCTCAGACCCTTTTAGTCAGTGTGGAAAATCTCTAGCAGTACGTATAGTAGTTCATGTCATCTTATT
ATTCAGTATTTATAACTTGCAAAGAAATGAATATCAGAGAGTGAGAGGAACTTGTTTATTGCAGCTTATA
ATGGTTACAAATAAAGCAATAGCATCACAAATTTCACAAATAAAGCATTTTTTTCACTGCATTCTAGTTG
TGGTTTGTCCAAACTCATCAATGTATCTTATCATGTCTGGCTCTAGCTATCCCGCCCCTAACTCCGCCCA
TCCCGCCCCTAACTCCGCCCAGTTCCGCCCATTCTCCGCCCCATGGCTGACTAATTTTTTTTATTTATGC
AGAGGCCGAGGCCGCCTCGGCCTCTGAGCTATTCCAGAAGTAGTGAGGAGGCTTTTTTGGAGGCCTAGGG
ACGTACCCAATTCGCCCTATAGTGAGTCGTATTACGCGCGCTCACTGGCCGTCGTTTTACAACGTCGTGA
CTGGGAAAACCCTGGCGTTACCCAACTTAATCGCCTTGCAGCACATCCCCCTTTCGCCAGCTGGCGTAAT
AGCGAAGAGGCCCGCACCGATCGCCCTTCCCAACAGTTGCGCAGCCTGAATGGCGAATGGG
[124 nt withheld, positions 6152-6275]
C
[91 nt withheld, positions 6277-6367]
A
[49 nt withheld, positions 6369-6417]
CCTTTGACGTTGGAGTCCACGTTCTTT
[37 nt withheld, positions 6445-6481]
ACCCTATCTCGGTCTATTCTTTTGATTTATAAGGGATTTTGCCGATTTCGGCCTATTGGTTAAAAAATGA
GCTGATTTAACAAAAATTTAACGCGAATTTTAACAAAATATTAACGCTTACAATTTAGGTGGCACTTTTC
GGGGAAATGTGCGCGGAACCCCTATTTGTTTATTTTTCTAAATACATTCAAATATGTATCCGCTCATGAG
ACAATAACCCTGATAAATGCTTCAATAATATTGAAAAAGGAAGAGTATGAGTATTCAACATTTCCGTGTC
GCCCTTATTCCCTTTTTTGCGGCATTTTGCCTTCCTGTTTTTGCTCACCCAGAAACGCTGGTGAAAGTAA
AAGATGCTGAAGATCAGTTGGGTGCACGAGTGGGTTACATCGAACTGGATCTCAACAGCGGTAAGATCCT
TGAGAGTTTTCGCCCCGAAGAACGTTTTCCAATGATGAGCACTTTTAAAGTTCTGCTATGTGGCGCGGTA
TTATCCCGTATTGACGCCGGGCAAGAGCAACTCGGTCGCCGCATACACTATTCTCAGAATGACTTGGTTG
AGTACTCACCAGTCACAGAAAAGCATCTTACGGATGGCATGACAGTAAGAGAATTATGCAGTGCTGCCAT
AACCATGAGTGATAACACTGCGGCCAACTTACTTCTGACAACGATCGGAGGACCGAAGGAGCTAACCGCT
TTTTTGCACAACATGGGGGATCATGTAACTCGCCTTGATCGTTGGGAACCGGAGCTGAATGAAGCCATAC
CAAACGACGAGCGTGACACCACGATGCCTGTAGCAATGGCAACAACGTTGCGCAAACTATTAACTGGCGA
ACTACTTACTCTAGCTTCCCGGCAACAATTAATAGACTGGATGGAGGCGGATAAAGTTGCAGGACCACTT
CTGCGCTCGGCCCTTCCGGCTGGCTGGTTTATTGCTGATAAATCTGGAGCCGGTGAGCGTGGGTCTCGCG
GTATCATTGCAGCACTGGGGCCAGATGGTAAGCCCTCCCGTATCGTAGTTATCTACACGACGGGGAGTCA
GGCAACTATGGATGAACGAAATAGACAGATCGCTGAGATAGGTGCCTCACTGATTAAGCATTGGTAACTG
TCAGACCAAGTTTACTCATATATACTTTAGATTGATTTAAAACTTCATTTTTAATTTAAAAGGATCTAGG
TGAAGATCCTTTTTGATAATCTCATGACCAAAATCCCTTAACGTGAGTTTTCGTTCCACTGAGCGTCAGA
CCCCGTAGAAAAGATCAAAGGATCTTCTTGAGATCCTTTTTTTCTGCGCGTAATCTGCTGCTTGCAAACA
AAAAAACCACCGCTACCAGCGGTGGTTTGTTTGCCGGATCAAGAGCTACCAACTCTTTTTCCGAAGGTAA
CTGGCTTCAGCAGAGCGCAGATACCAAATACTGTTCTTCTAGTGTAGCCGTAGTTAGGCCACCACTTCAA
GAACTCTGTAGCACCGCCTACATACCTCGCTCTGCTAATCCTGTTACCAGTGGCTGCTGCCAGTGGCGAT
AAGTCGTGTCTTACCGGGTTGGACTCAAGACGATAGTTACCGGATAAGGCGCAGCGGTCGGGCTGAACGG
GGGGTTCGTGCACACAGCCCAGCTTGGAGCGAACGACCTACACCGAACTGAGATACCTACAGCGTGAGCT
ATGAGAAAGCGCCACGCTTCCCGAAGGGAGAAAGGCGGACAGGTATCCGGTAAGCGGCAGGGTCGGAACA
GGAGAGCGCACGAGGGAGCTTCCAGGGGGAAACGCCTGGTATCTTTATAGTCCTGTCGGGTTTCGCCACC
TCTGACTTGAGCGTCGATTTTTGTGATGCTCGTCAGGGGGGCGGAGCCTATGGAAAAACGCCAGCAACGC
GGCCTTTTTACGGTTCCTGGCCTTTTGCTGGCCTTTTGCTCACATGTTCTTTCCTGCGTTATCCCCTGAT
TCTGTGGATAACCGTATTACCGCCTTTGAGTGAGCTGATACCGCTCGCCGCAGCCGAACGACCGAGCGCA
GCGAGTCAGTGAGCGAGGAAGCGGAAGAGCGCCCAATACGCAAACCGCCTCTCCCCGCGCGTTGGCCGAT
TCATTAATGCAGCTGGCACGACAGGTTTCCCGACTGGAAAGCGGGCAGTGAGCGCAACGCAATTAATGTG
AGTTAGCTCACTCATTAGGCACCCCAGGCTTTACACTTTATGCTTCCGGCTCGTATGTTGTGTGGAATTG
TGAGCGGATAACAATTTCACACAGGAAACAGCTATGACCATGATTACGCCAAGCGCGCAATTAACCCTCA
CTAAAGGGAACAAAAGCTGGAGCTGCAAGC
Features (pLannotate 1.2.2; 31 found; start..end, strand, type, name):
      5..231     +  promoter       RSV promoter: Rous sarcoma virus enhancer/promoter
    232..412     +  LTR            5' LTR (truncated): truncated 5' long terminal repeat (LTR) from HIV-1
    459..584     +  misc_feature   HIV-1 Ψ: packaging signal of human immunodeficiency virus type 1
    568..931     +  CDS            HIV-1 gag (fragment): gag protein from human immunodeficiency virus 1; gag
   1077..1310    +  misc_feature   RRE: The Rev response element (RRE) of HIV-1 allows for Rev-dependent mRNA export from the nucleus to the cytoplasm.
   1687..1713    +  CDS            Rev (fragment): human immunodeficiency virus 1 (HIV-1) Rev protein; rev; enhances nuclear export of unspliced and incompletely spliced viral mRNAs
   1720..1743    +  promoter       SV40 promoter (fragment): SV40 early promoter
   1744..1815    +  promoter       SV40 promoter (fragment): SV40 enhancer and early promoter
   1839..1974    +  rep_origin     SV40 ori: SV40 origin of replication
   2020..2616    +  CDS            PuroR (fragment): puromycin N-acetyltransferase; pac from Streptomyces; confers resistance to puromycin
   2665..2782    +  misc_feature   cPPT/CTS: central polypurine tract and central termination sequence of HIV-1
   2847..2913    +  CDS            small t antigen (fragment): SV40 (simian virus 40) small t antigen
   2920..4098    +  promoter       EF-1α promoter: strong constitutive promoter for human elongation factor EF-1α
   4115..4567    +  CDS            RNF138 (fragment): RN138_HUMAN - Also known as NARF From Homo sapiens (Human).
   4583..4636    +  promoter       U6 promoter (fragment): RNA polymerase III promoter for human U6 snRNA
   4678..5266    +  misc_feature   WPRE: woodchuck hepatitis virus posttranscriptional regulatory element
   5317..5336    +  misc_feature   cPPT/CTS (fragment): central polypurine tract and central termination sequence of HIV-1
   5338..5571    +  LTR            3' LTR (ΔU3): self-inactivating 3' long terminal repeat (LTR) from HIV-1
   5649..5770    +  polyA_signal   SV40 poly(A) signal: SV40 polyadenylation signal
   5810..5945    +  rep_origin     SV40 ori: SV40 origin of replication
   5966..5984    -  promoter       T7 promoter: promoter for bacteriophage T7 RNA polymerase
   5992..6147    +  CDS            lacZα (fragment): LacZα fragment of β-galactosidase; lacZ fragment
   6152..6580    +  rep_origin     f1 ori (sequence partly withheld): f1 bacteriophage origin of replication; arrow indicates direction of (+) strand synthesis
   6633..6737    +  promoter       AmpR promoter: bla
   6738..7598    +  CDS            AmpR: β-lactamase; bla; confers resistance to ampicillin, carbenicillin, and related antibiotics
   7769..8357    +  rep_origin     ori: high-copy-number ColE1/pMB1/pBR322/pUC origin of replication
   8540..8632    +  CDS            lacI (fragment): lac repressor; lacI; The lac repressor binds to the lac operator to inhibit transcription in E. coli. This inhibition can be relieved by adding lactose or isopropyl-β-D-thiogalactopyranoside (IPTG).
   8645..8666    +  protein_bind   CAP binding site: CAP binding activates transcription in the presence of cAMP. E. coli catabolite activator protein
   8681..8711    +  promoter       lac promoter: promoter for the E. coli lac operon
   8719..8735    +  protein_bind   lac operator: The lac repressor binds to the lac operator to inhibit transcription in E. coli. This inhibition can be relieved by adding lactose or isopropyl-β-D-thiogalactopyranoside (IPTG). lac repressor encoded by lacI
   8780..8798    +  promoter       T3 promoter: promoter for bacteriophage T3 RNA polymerase
