[The description below was written by a language model from this plasmid's Addgene catalogue record and pLannotate feature annotations shown in this document.]
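Description:
TFORF0503 is a lentiviral mammalian expression plasmid built on the pLX_TRC317 backbone and carrying a human RNF138 open reading frame, one member of a barcoded transcription factor ORF collection. It is propagated in E. coli through a high-copy ColE1/pUC-type origin with ampicillin selection (AmpR under its own bla promoter). An f1 origin and remnants of a lac/lacZα cloning region flanked by T7 and T3 promoters also sit in the bacterial portion. The depositor notes that the plasmid can recombine, as is common for LTR-containing vectors.

The viral cassette has a third-generation, self-inactivating layout. An RSV promoter drives a truncated HIV-1 5' LTR, followed by the Ψ packaging signal with a short gag fragment, the Rev response element for Rev-dependent nuclear export of the genomic RNA, a cPPT/CTS element, and a ΔU3 3' LTR with a downstream SV40 polyadenylation signal. Within the provirus, an SV40 early promoter/origin region drives puromycin N-acetyltransferase for selection of transduced cells, and the EF-1α promoter drives RNF138. A WPRE lies downstream of the ORF to enhance transcript stability and expression.

The catalogue lists a 557 bp insert, while the annotation matches RNF138 over about 450 bp and labels it a fragment, consistent with a short isoform among the depositor's listed reference transcripts. The 24-bp barcode is not annotated as a feature, so its position cannot be confirmed from the table. A short sequence annotated as a U6 promoter fragment lies between the ORF and the WPRE. The construct is intended for overexpressing the ORF by lentiviral transduction, with the barcode identifying it in pooled screens.
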