Addgene plasmid #143032: TFORF0503
Purpose: Lentiviral vector for overexpressing transcription factor ORFs with unique 24-bp barcodes. Barcodes facilitate identification of transcription factors in pooled screens.
Depositing lab: Feng Zhang. Depositing organization: Broad Institute. Publication: A transcription factor atlas of directed differentiation. Joung J, Ma S, Tay T, Geiger-Schuller KR, Kirchgatterer PC, Verdine VK, Guo B, Arias-Garcia MA, Allen WE, Singh A, Kuksenko O, Abudayyeh OO, Gootenberg JS, Fu Z, Macrae RK, Buenrostro JD, Regev A, Zhang F. Cell. 2023 Jan 5;186(1):209-229.e26. doi: 10.1016/j.cell.2022.11.026. PubMed 36608654.
Backbone
  Vector backbone: pLX_TRC317
  Backbone manufacturer: Broad Institute Genetic Perturbation Platform
  Backbone size w/o insert (bp): 8264
  Vector type: Mammalian Expression, Lentiviral
  Selectable markers: Puromycin
Growth in bacteria
  Bacterial resistance: Ampicillin, 100 μg/mL
  Growth temperature: 37°C
  Growth strain: NEB Stable
  Copy number: High Copy
Gene/Insert
  Gene/Insert name: RNF138
  Species: H. sapiens (human)
  Insert size (bp): 557
  Entrez Gene: RNF138 (a.k.a. HSD-4, NARF, STRIN, hNARF)
  Promoter: EF1a
  Cloning method: Unknown
  Sequencing primers: 5′ GGGTGGAGACTGAAGTTAGGCCAG; 3′ CACATAGCGTAAAAGGAGCAACATAG
Terms and licenses: Academic/Nonprofit Terms; Industry Terms: Not Available to Industry
Depositor comments: XM_005258286,NM_198128,ENST00000257190 . The transcription factor ORF portion of this plasmid was synthesized by Genewiz. Please test multiple small colonies in case of plasmid recombination. To make this collection available in a timely manner, a portion of this collection was not fully sequenced by Addgene. If an Addgene verified full plasmid sequence is not available, please contact us prior to placing an order to request the full sequence.
How to cite: TFORF0503 was a gift from Feng Zhang (Addgene plasmid # 143032 ; http://n2t.net/addgene:143032 ; RRID:Addgene_143032)
