>Addgene plasmid #143032 | TFORF0503 | depositor partial sequence | sequence record 281234 | Insert
ACCGCCACCATGGCCGAGGACCTCTCTGCGGCCACGTCCTACACCGAAGATGATTTCTACTGCCCCGTCT
GTCAGGAGGTGCTCAAAACGCCCGTGCGGACCACGGCCTGTCAGCACGTCAATAGGAGTGAAACATCCAC
ATCTGATAACACAGAAACTTACCAAGAGAATACAAGTTCTTCTGGTCATCCTACTTTTAAGTGTCCCCTG
TGTCAAGAATCAAATTTTACCAGACAGCGTTTACTGGATCACTGTAACAGTAATCACCTATTTCAGATAG
TTCCTGTGACATGTCCTATTTGTGTGTCTCTTCCTTGGGGAGATCCTAGCCAGATTACCAGAAATTTCGT
TAGTCATCTAAATCAGAGACATCAATTTGATTATGGAGAATTTGTGAATCTTCAGCTAGATGAAGAAACC
CAATACCAAACTGCTGTTGAAGAATCTTTTCAAGTAAACATCTAGTAATGAACTAGTCCGTAACTTGAAA
GTATTTCGATTTCTTGGCTTTATATATCTTGTGGAAAGGACGATCCGAACCTGTAGAACCGAAGGTT
