>Addgene plasmid #143032 | TFORF0503 | depositor partial sequence | sequence record 281235 | Barcode
TCCGAACCTGTAGAACCGAAGGTT
